Addgene plasmid #76805: FUK gRNA (BRDN0001147246)
Purpose: 3rd generation lentiviral gRNA plasmid targeting human FUK
Depositing lab: John Doench & David Root. Depositing organization: Broad Institute. Publication: Optimized sgRNA design to maximize activity and minimize off-target effects of CRISPR-Cas9. Doench JG, Fusi N, Sullender M, Hegde M, Vaimberg EW, Donovan KF, Smith I, Tothova Z, Wilen C, Orchard R, Virgin HW, Listgarten J, Root DE. Nat Biotechnol. 2016 Jan 18. doi: 10.1038/nbt.3437. PubMed 26780180.
Backbone
  Vector backbone: lentiGuide-Puro
  Backbone manufacturer: Zhang Lab (Addgene plasmid # 52963)
  Vector type: Mammalian Expression, Lentiviral, CRISPR
  Selectable markers: Puromycin
Growth in bacteria
  Bacterial resistance: Ampicillin, 100 μg/mL
  Growth temperature: 37°C
  Growth strain: DH5alpha
  Copy number: High Copy
Gene/Insert
  Gene/Insert name: FUK (alt names: FUK; NM_145059.2)
  gRNA/shRNA sequence: GGCCACGCCTTCACCCTCGT
  Species: H. sapiens (human)
  Promoter: hU6
  Cloning method: Unknown
  Sequencing primers: 5′ U6-F; 3′ pS2-R
Terms and licenses: Academic/Nonprofit Terms; Industry Terms: Not Available to Industry
Depositor comments: The gRNA was designed to target the following Genbank reference sequence(s): NM_145059.2. Note that this plasmid does NOT contain Cas9. It should be used in conjunction with lentiCas9-Blast (Addgene #52962) or otherwise with cell lines already expressing Cas9. Browse the full kinome gRNA library at http://www.addgene.org/pooled-library/broadgpp-human-kinome/ or visit http://www.broadinstitute.org/rnai/public/ for detailed protocols and information.
How to cite: FUK gRNA (BRDN0001147246) was a gift from John Doench & David Root (Addgene plasmid # 76805 ; http://n2t.net/addgene:76805 ; RRID:Addgene_76805)
