[The description below was written by a language model from this plasmid's Addgene catalogue record and pLannotate feature annotations shown in this document.]
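Description:
FUK gRNA (BRDN0001147246) is a third-generation lentiviral guide RNA plasmid built on the lentiGuide-Puro backbone and designed to direct Streptococcus pyogenes Cas9 to the human FUK gene. It is maintained in E. coli through a high-copy ColE1/pUC-type origin with ampicillin resistance (β-lactamase). The backbone also carries an f1 origin, an SV40 origin and remnants of lac and phage-promoter cloning elements. The 8.3 kb assembled sequence is a circular map that begins partway through the viral cassette, so the lentiviral elements wrap around the numbering.

The transfer cassette starts with an RSV promoter fused to a truncated HIV-1 5' LTR, which makes genomic RNA production independent of Tat. This is followed by the Ψ packaging signal with a gag fragment and the Rev response element for Rev-dependent nuclear export. A human U6 RNA polymerase III promoter drives the FUK-specific spacer joined to the Cas9 gRNA scaffold, and a cPPT/CTS element lies downstream to aid nuclear import of the provirus. A second unit uses the EF-1α core promoter with its intron A to express puromycin N-acetyltransferase, allowing selection of transduced mammalian cells. A WPRE follows to boost transcript expression. The cassette ends in a self-inactivating ΔU3 3' LTR, with an SV40 polyadenylation signal beyond it.

The plasmid does not encode Cas9, so it must be used with a separate Cas9 lentivector or in cells that already express the nuclease. It is one clone from a human kinome gRNA collection and is suited to knocking out FUK in human cells.
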