Features (pLannotate 1.2.2; 29 found; start..end, strand, type, name):
     14..80      +  CDS            small t antigen (fragment): SV40 (simian virus 40) small t antigen
    106..317     +  promoter       EF-1α core promoter: core promoter for human elongation factor EF-1α
    318..1256    +  intron         EF-1α intron A: intron upstream of the start codon of human EF-1α
   1278..1877    +  CDS            PuroR (fragment): puromycin N-acetyltransferase; pac from Streptomyces; confers resistance to puromycin
   1893..2481    +  misc_feature   WPRE: woodchuck hepatitis virus posttranscriptional regulatory element
   2532..2551    +  misc_feature   cPPT/CTS (fragment): central polypurine tract and central termination sequence of HIV-1
   2553..2786    +  LTR            3' LTR (ΔU3): self-inactivating 3' long terminal repeat (LTR) from HIV-1
   2864..2985    +  polyA_signal   SV40 poly(A) signal: SV40 polyadenylation signal
   3025..3160    +  rep_origin     SV40 ori: SV40 origin of replication
   3181..3199    -  promoter       T7 promoter: promoter for bacteriophage T7 RNA polymerase
   3207..3362    +  CDS            lacZα (fragment): LacZα fragment of β-galactosidase; lacZ fragment
   3367..3795    +  rep_origin     f1 ori (sequence partly withheld): f1 bacteriophage origin of replication; arrow indicates direction of (+) strand synthesis
   3848..3952    +  promoter       AmpR promoter: bla
   3953..4813    +  CDS            AmpR: β-lactamase; bla; confers resistance to ampicillin, carbenicillin, and related antibiotics
   4984..5572    +  rep_origin     ori: high-copy-number ColE1/pMB1/pBR322/pUC origin of replication
   5755..5847    +  CDS            lacI (fragment): lac repressor; lacI; The lac repressor binds to the lac operator to inhibit transcription in E. coli. This inhibition can be relieved by adding lactose or isopropyl-β-D-thiogalactopyranoside (IPTG).
   5860..5881    +  protein_bind   CAP binding site: CAP binding activates transcription in the presence of cAMP. E. coli catabolite activator protein
   5896..5926    +  promoter       lac promoter: promoter for the E. coli lac operon
   5934..5950    +  protein_bind   lac operator: The lac repressor binds to the lac operator to inhibit transcription in E. coli. This inhibition can be relieved by adding lactose or isopropyl-β-D-thiogalactopyranoside (IPTG). lac repressor encoded by lacI
   5995..6013    +  promoter       T3 promoter: promoter for bacteriophage T3 RNA polymerase
   6041..6267    +  promoter       RSV promoter: Rous sarcoma virus enhancer/promoter
   6268..6448    +  LTR            5' LTR (truncated): truncated 5' long terminal repeat (LTR) from HIV-1
   6495..6620    +  misc_feature   HIV-1 Ψ: packaging signal of human immunodeficiency virus type 1
   6604..6967    +  CDS            HIV-1 gag (fragment): gag protein from human immunodeficiency virus 1; gag
   7113..7346    +  misc_feature   RRE: The Rev response element (RRE) of HIV-1 allows for Rev-dependent mRNA export from the nucleus to the cytoplasm.
   7723..7749    +  CDS            Rev (fragment): human immunodeficiency virus 1 (HIV-1) Rev protein; rev; enhances nuclear export of unspliced and incompletely spliced viral mRNAs
   7753..7993    +  promoter       U6 promoter: RNA polymerase III promoter for human U6 snRNA
   8023..8098    +  misc_RNA       gRNA scaffold: guide RNA scaffold for the Streptococcus pyogenes CRISPR/Cas9 system
   8154..8271    +  misc_feature   cPPT/CTS: central polypurine tract and central termination sequence of HIV-1
>Addgene plasmid #76805 | FUK gRNA (BRDN0001147246) | addgene full sequence | sequence record 186540 | Addgene Assembled Sequence
CCCGGGTGCAAAGATGGATAAAGTTTTAAACAGAGAGGAATCTTTGCAGCTAATGGACCTTCTAGGTCTT
GAAAGGAGTGGGAATTGGCTCCGGTGCCCGTCAGTGGGCAGAGCGCACATCGCCCACAGTCCCCGAGAAG
TTGGGGGGAGGGGTCGGCAATTGATCCGGTGCCTAGAGAAGGTGGCGCGGGGTAAACTGGGAAAGTGATG
TCGTGTACTGGCTCCGCCTTTTTCCCGAGGGTGGGGGAGAACCGTATATAAGTGCAGTAGTCGCCGTGAA
CGTTCTTTTTCGCAACGGGTTTGCCGCCAGAACACAGGTAAGTGCCGTGTGTGGTTCCCGCGGGCCTGGC
CTCTTTACGGGTTATGGCCCTTGCGTGCCTTGAATTACTTCCACCTGGCTGCAGTACGTGATTCTTGATC
CCGAGCTTCGGGTTGGAAGTGGGTGGGAGAGTTCGAGGCCTTGCGCTTAAGGAGCCCCTTCGCCTCGTGC
TTGAGTTGAGGCCTGGCCTGGGCGCTGGGGCCGCCGCGTGCGAATCTGGTGGCACCTTCGCGCCTGTCTC
GCTGCTTTCGATAAGTCTCTAGCCATTTAAAATTTTTGATGACCTGCTGCGACGCTTTTTTTCTGGCAAG
ATAGTCTTGTAAATGCGGGCCAAGATCTGCACACTGGTATTTCGGTTTTTGGGGCCGCGGGCGGCGACGG
GGCCCGTGCGTCCCAGCGCACATGTTCGGCGAGGCGGGGCCTGCGAGCGCGGCCACCGAGAATCGGACGG
GGGTAGTCTCAAGCTGGCCGGCCTGCTCTGGTGCCTGGCCTCGCGCCGCCGTGTATCGCCCCGCCCTGGG
CGGCAAGGCTGGCCCGGTCGGCACCAGTTGCGTGAGCGGAAAGATGGCCGCTTCCCGGCCCTGCTGCAGG
GAGCTCAAAATGGAGGACGCGGCGCTCGGGAGAGCGGGCGGGTGAGTCACCCACACAAAGGAAAAGGGCC
TTTCCGTCCTCAGCCGTCGCTTCATGTGACTCCACGGAGTACCGGGCGCCGTCCAGGCACCTCGATTAGT
TCTCGAGCTTTTGGAGTACGTCGTCTTTAGGTTGGGGGGAGGGGTTTTATGCGATGGAGTTTCCCCACAC
TGAGTGGGTGGAGACTGAAGTTAGGCCAGCTTGGCACTTGATGTAATTCTCCTTGGAATTTGCCCTTTTT
GAGTTTGGATCTTGGTTCATTCTCAAGCCTCAGACAGTGGTTCAAAGTTTTTTTCTTCCATTTCAGGTGT
CGTGACGTACGGCCACCATGACCGAGTACAAGCCCACGGTGCGCCTCGCCACCCGCGACGACGTCCCCAG
GGCCGTACGCACCCTCGCCGCCGCGTTCGCCGACTACCCCGCCACGCGCCACACCGTCGATCCGGACCGC
CACATCGAGCGGGTCACCGAGCTGCAAGAACTCTTCCTCACGCGCGTCGGGCTCGACATCGGCAAGGTGT
GGGTCGCGGACGACGGCGCCGCCGTGGCGGTCTGGACCACGCCGGAGAGCGTCGAAGCGGGGGCGGTGTT
CGCCGAGATCGGCCCGCGCATGGCCGAGTTGAGCGGTTCCCGGCTGGCCGCGCAGCAACAGATGGAAGGC
CTCCTGGCGCCGCACCGGCCCAAGGAGCCCGCGTGGTTCCTGGCCACCGTCGGAGTCTCGCCCGACCACC
AGGGCAAGGGTCTGGGCAGCGCCGTCGTGCTCCCCGGAGTGGAGGCGGCCGAGCGCGCCGGGGTGCCCGC
CTTCCTGGAGACCTCCGCGCCCCGCAACCTCCCCTTCTACGAGCGGCTCGGCTTCACCGTCACCGCCGAC
GTCGAGGTGCCCGAAGGACCGCGCACCTGGTGCATGACCCGCAAGCCCGGTGCCTGAACGCGTTAAGTCG
ACAATCAACCTCTGGATTACAAAATTTGTGAAAGATTGACTGGTATTCTTAACTATGTTGCTCCTTTTAC
GCTATGTGGATACGCTGCTTTAATGCCTTTGTATCATGCTATTGCTTCCCGTATGGCTTTCATTTTCTCC
TCCTTGTATAAATCCTGGTTGCTGTCTCTTTATGAGGAGTTGTGGCCCGTTGTCAGGCAACGTGGCGTGG
TGTGCACTGTGTTTGCTGACGCAACCCCCACTGGTTGGGGCATTGCCACCACCTGTCAGCTCCTTTCCGG
GACTTTCGCTTTCCCCCTCCCTATTGCCACGGCGGAACTCATCGCCGCCTGCCTTGCCCGCTGCTGGACA
GGGGCTCGGCTGTTGGGCACTGACAATTCCGTGGTGTTGTCGGGGAAATCATCGTCCTTTCCTTGGCTGC
TCGCCTGTGTTGCCACCTGGATTCTGCGCGGGACGTCCTTCTGCTACGTCCCTTCGGCCCTCAATCCAGC
GGACCTTCCTTCCCGCGGCCTGCTGCCGGCTCTGCGGCCTCTTCCGCGTCTTCGCCTTCGCCCTCAGACG
AGTCGGATCTCCCTTTGGGCCGCCTCCCCGCGTCGACTTTAAGACCAATGACTTACAAGGCAGCTGTAGA
TCTTAGCCACTTTTTAAAAGAAAAGGGGGGACTGGAAGGGCTAATTCACTCCCAACGAAGACAAGATCTG
CTTTTTGCTTGTACTGGGTCTCTCTGGTTAGACCAGATCTGAGCCTGGGAGCTCTCTGGCTAACTAGGGA
ACCCACTGCTTAAGCCTCAATAAAGCTTGCCTTGAGTGCTTCAAGTAGTGTGTGCCCGTCTGTTGTGTGA
CTCTGGTAACTAGAGATCCCTCAGACCCTTTTAGTCAGTGTGGAAAATCTCTAGCAGTACGTATAGTAGT
TCATGTCATCTTATTATTCAGTATTTATAACTTGCAAAGAAATGAATATCAGAGAGTGAGAGGAACTTGT
TTATTGCAGCTTATAATGGTTACAAATAAAGCAATAGCATCACAAATTTCACAAATAAAGCATTTTTTTC
ACTGCATTCTAGTTGTGGTTTGTCCAAACTCATCAATGTATCTTATCATGTCTGGCTCTAGCTATCCCGC
CCCTAACTCCGCCCATCCCGCCCCTAACTCCGCCCAGTTCCGCCCATTCTCCGCCCCATGGCTGACTAAT
TTTTTTTATTTATGCAGAGGCCGAGGCCGCCTCGGCCTCTGAGCTATTCCAGAAGTAGTGAGGAGGCTTT
TTTGGAGGCCTAGGGACGTACCCAATTCGCCCTATAGTGAGTCGTATTACGCGCGCTCACTGGCCGTCGT
TTTACAACGTCGTGACTGGGAAAACCCTGGCGTTACCCAACTTAATCGCCTTGCAGCACATCCCCCTTTC
GCCAGCTGGCGTAATAGCGAAGAGGCCCGCACCGATCGCCCTTCCCAACAGTTGCGCAGCCTGAATGGCG
AATGGG
[124 nt withheld, positions 3367-3490]
C
[91 nt withheld, positions 3492-3582]
A
[49 nt withheld, positions 3584-3632]
CCTTTGACGTTGGAGTCCACGTTCTTT
[37 nt withheld, positions 3660-3696]
ACCCTATCTCGGTCTATTCTTTTGATTTATAAGGGATTTTGCCGATTTCGGCCTATTGGTTAAAAAATGA
GCTGATTTAACAAAAATTTAACGCGAATTTTAACAAAATATTAACGCTTACAATTTAGGTGGCACTTTTC
GGGGAAATGTGCGCGGAACCCCTATTTGTTTATTTTTCTAAATACATTCAAATATGTATCCGCTCATGAG
ACAATAACCCTGATAAATGCTTCAATAATATTGAAAAAGGAAGAGTATGAGTATTCAACATTTCCGTGTC
GCCCTTATTCCCTTTTTTGCGGCATTTTGCCTTCCTGTTTTTGCTCACCCAGAAACGCTGGTGAAAGTAA
AAGATGCTGAAGATCAGTTGGGTGCACGAGTGGGTTACATCGAACTGGATCTCAACAGCGGTAAGATCCT
TGAGAGTTTTCGCCCCGAAGAACGTTTTCCAATGATGAGCACTTTTAAAGTTCTGCTATGTGGCGCGGTA
TTATCCCGTATTGACGCCGGGCAAGAGCAACTCGGTCGCCGCATACACTATTCTCAGAATGACTTGGTTG
AGTACTCACCAGTCACAGAAAAGCATCTTACGGATGGCATGACAGTAAGAGAATTATGCAGTGCTGCCAT
AACCATGAGTGATAACACTGCGGCCAACTTACTTCTGACAACGATCGGAGGACCGAAGGAGCTAACCGCT
TTTTTGCACAACATGGGGGATCATGTAACTCGCCTTGATCGTTGGGAACCGGAGCTGAATGAAGCCATAC
CAAACGACGAGCGTGACACCACGATGCCTGTAGCAATGGCAACAACGTTGCGCAAACTATTAACTGGCGA
ACTACTTACTCTAGCTTCCCGGCAACAATTAATAGACTGGATGGAGGCGGATAAAGTTGCAGGACCACTT
CTGCGCTCGGCCCTTCCGGCTGGCTGGTTTATTGCTGATAAATCTGGAGCCGGTGAGCGTGGGTCTCGCG
GTATCATTGCAGCACTGGGGCCAGATGGTAAGCCCTCCCGTATCGTAGTTATCTACACGACGGGGAGTCA
GGCAACTATGGATGAACGAAATAGACAGATCGCTGAGATAGGTGCCTCACTGATTAAGCATTGGTAACTG
TCAGACCAAGTTTACTCATATATACTTTAGATTGATTTAAAACTTCATTTTTAATTTAAAAGGATCTAGG
TGAAGATCCTTTTTGATAATCTCATGACCAAAATCCCTTAACGTGAGTTTTCGTTCCACTGAGCGTCAGA
CCCCGTAGAAAAGATCAAAGGATCTTCTTGAGATCCTTTTTTTCTGCGCGTAATCTGCTGCTTGCAAACA
AAAAAACCACCGCTACCAGCGGTGGTTTGTTTGCCGGATCAAGAGCTACCAACTCTTTTTCCGAAGGTAA
CTGGCTTCAGCAGAGCGCAGATACCAAATACTGTTCTTCTAGTGTAGCCGTAGTTAGGCCACCACTTCAA
GAACTCTGTAGCACCGCCTACATACCTCGCTCTGCTAATCCTGTTACCAGTGGCTGCTGCCAGTGGCGAT
AAGTCGTGTCTTACCGGGTTGGACTCAAGACGATAGTTACCGGATAAGGCGCAGCGGTCGGGCTGAACGG
GGGGTTCGTGCACACAGCCCAGCTTGGAGCGAACGACCTACACCGAACTGAGATACCTACAGCGTGAGCT
ATGAGAAAGCGCCACGCTTCCCGAAGGGAGAAAGGCGGACAGGTATCCGGTAAGCGGCAGGGTCGGAACA
GGAGAGCGCACGAGGGAGCTTCCAGGGGGAAACGCCTGGTATCTTTATAGTCCTGTCGGGTTTCGCCACC
TCTGACTTGAGCGTCGATTTTTGTGATGCTCGTCAGGGGGGCGGAGCCTATGGAAAAACGCCAGCAACGC
GGCCTTTTTACGGTTCCTGGCCTTTTGCTGGCCTTTTGCTCACATGTTCTTTCCTGCGTTATCCCCTGAT
TCTGTGGATAACCGTATTACCGCCTTTGAGTGAGCTGATACCGCTCGCCGCAGCCGAACGACCGAGCGCA
GCGAGTCAGTGAGCGAGGAAGCGGAAGAGCGCCCAATACGCAAACCGCCTCTCCCCGCGCGTTGGCCGAT
TCATTAATGCAGCTGGCACGACAGGTTTCCCGACTGGAAAGCGGGCAGTGAGCGCAACGCAATTAATGTG
AGTTAGCTCACTCATTAGGCACCCCAGGCTTTACACTTTATGCTTCCGGCTCGTATGTTGTGTGGAATTG
TGAGCGGATAACAATTTCACACAGGAAACAGCTATGACCATGATTACGCCAAGCGCGCAATTAACCCTCA
CTAAAGGGAACAAAAGCTGGAGCTGCAAGCTTAATGTAGTCTTATGCAATACTCTTGTAGTCTTGCAACA
TGGTAACGATGAGTTAGCAACATGCCTTACAAGGAGAGAAAAAGCACCGTGCATGCCGATTGGTGGAAGT
AAGGTGGTACGATCGTGCCTTATTAGGAAGGCAACAGACGGGTCTGACATGGATTGGACGAACCACTGAA
TTGCCGCATTGCAGAGATATTGTATTTAAGTGCCTAGCTCGATACATAAACGGGTCTCTCTGGTTAGACC
AGATCTGAGCCTGGGAGCTCTCTGGCTAACTAGGGAACCCACTGCTTAAGCCTCAATAAAGCTTGCCTTG
AGTGCTTCAAGTAGTGTGTGCCCGTCTGTTGTGTGACTCTGGTAACTAGAGATCCCTCAGACCCTTTTAG
TCAGTGTGGAAAATCTCTAGCAGTGGCGCCCGAACAGGGACTTGAAAGCGAAAGGGAAACCAGAGGAGCT
CTCTCGACGCAGGACTCGGCTTGCTGAAGCGCGCACGGCAAGAGGCGAGGGGCGGCGACTGGTGAGTACG
CCAAAAATTTTGACTAGCGGAGGCTAGAAGGAGAGAGATGGGTGCGAGAGCGTCAGTATTAAGCGGGGGA
GAATTAGATCGCGATGGGAAAAAATTCGGTTAAGGCCAGGGGGAAAGAAAAAATATAAATTAAAACATAT
AGTATGGGCAAGCAGGGAGCTAGAACGATTCGCAGTTAATCCTGGCCTGTTAGAAACATCAGAAGGCTGT
AGACAAATACTGGGACAGCTACAACCATCCCTTCAGACAGGATCAGAAGAACTTAGATCATTATATAATA
CAGTAGCAACCCTCTATTGTGTGCATCAAAGGATAGAGATAAAAGACACCAAGGAAGCTTTAGACAAGAT
AGAGGAAGAGCAAAACAAAAGTAAGACCACCGCACAGCAAGCGGCCGCTGATCTTCAGACCTGGAGGAGG
AGATATGAGGGACAATTGGAGAAGTGAATTATATAAATATAAAGTAGTAAAAATTGAACCATTAGGAGTA
GCACCCACCAAGGCAAAGAGAAGAGTGGTGCAGAGAGAAAAAAGAGCAGTGGGAATAGGAGCTTTGTTCC
TTGGGTTCTTGGGAGCAGCAGGAAGCACTATGGGCGCAGCGTCAATGACGCTGACGGTACAGGCCAGACA
ATTATTGTCTGGTATAGTGCAGCAGCAGAACAATTTGCTGAGGGCTATTGAGGCGCAACAGCATCTGTTG
CAACTCACAGTCTGGGGCATCAAGCAGCTCCAGGCAAGAATCCTGGCTGTGGAAAGATACCTAAAGGATC
AACAGCTCCTGGGGATTTGGGGTTGCTCTGGAAAACTCATTTGCACCACTGCTGTGCCTTGGAATGCTAG
TTGGAGTAATAAATCTCTGGAACAGATTTGGAATCACACGACCTGGATGGAGTGGGACAGAGAAATTAAC
AATTACACAAGCTTAATACACTCCTTAATTGAAGAATCGCAAAACCAGCAAGAAAAGAATGAACAAGAAT
TATTGGAATTAGATAAATGGGCAAGTTTGTGGAATTGGTTTAACATAACAAATTGGCTGTGGTATATAAA
ATTATTCATAATGATAGTAGGAGGCTTGGTAGGTTTAAGAATAGTTTTTGCTGTACTTTCTATAGTGAAT
AGAGTTAGGCAGGGATATTCACCATTATCGTTTCAGACCCACCTCCCAACCCCGAGGGGACCCAGAGAGG
GCCTATTTCCCATGATTCCTTCATATTTGCATATACGATACAAGGCTGTTAGAGAGATAATTAGAATTAA
TTTGACTGTAAACACAAAGATATTAGTACAAAATACGTGACGTAGAAAGTAATAATTTCTTGGGTAGTTT
GCAGTTTTAAAATTATGTTTTAAAATGGACTATCATATGCTTACCGTAACTTGAAAGTATTTCGATTTCT
TGGCTTTATATATCTTGTGGAAAGGACGAAACACCGGGCCACGCCTTCACCCTCGTGTTTTAGAGCTAGA
AATAGCAAGTTAAAATAAGGCTAGTCCGTTATCAACTTGAAAAAGTGGCACCGAGTCGGTGCTTTTTTAA
GCTTGGCGTAACTAGATCTTGAGACAAATGGCAGTATTCATCCACAATTTTAAAAGAAAAGGGGGGATTG
GGGGGTACAGTGCAGGGGAAAGAATAGTAGACATAATAGCAACAGACATACAAACTAAAGAATTACAAAA
ACAAATTACAAAAATTCAAAATTTTCGGGTTTATTACAGGGACAGCAGAGATCCACTTTGGCGCCGGCTC
GAGGGGG
