>Addgene plasmid #76805 | FUK gRNA (BRDN0001147246) | depositor partial sequence | sequence record 144265 | Target Sequence
GGCCACGCCTTCACCCTCGT
