>Addgene plasmid #76805 | FUK gRNA (BRDN0001147246) | addgene partial sequence | sequence record 186539 | hU6-F
GTAGAAAGTAATAATTTCTTGGGTAGTTTGCAGCTTTAAAATTATGTTTTAAAATGGACTATCATATGCT
TACCGTAACTTGAAAGTATTTCGATTTCTTGGCTTTATATATCTTGTGGAAAGGACGAAACACCGGGCCA
CGCCTTCACCCTCGTGTTTTAGAGCTAGAAATAGCAAGTTAAAATAAGGCTAGTCCGTTATCAACTTGAA
AAAGTGGCACCGAGTCGGTGCTTTTTTAAGCTTGGCGTAACTAGATCTTGAGACAAATGGCAGTATTCAT
CCACAATTTTAAAAGAAAAGGGGGGATTGGGGGGTACAGTGCAGGGGAAAGAATAGTAGACATAATAGCA
ACAGACATACAAACTAAAGAATTACAAAAACAAATTACAAAAATTCAAAATTTTCGGGTTTATTACAGGG
ACAGCAGAGATCCACTTTGGCGCCGGCTCGAGGGGGCCCGGGTGCAAAGATGGATAAAGTTTTAAACAGA
GAGGAATCTTTGCAGCTAATGGACCTTCTAGGTCTTGAAAGGAGTGGGAATTGGCTCCGGTGCCCGTCAG
TGGGCAGAGC
